Addgene plasmid #42512: pLHCX-Flag-mPKM2
Depositing lab: Dimitrios Anastasiou. Depositing organization: MRC National Institute for Medical Research. Publication: Inhibition of pyruvate kinase M2 by reactive oxygen species contributes to cellular antioxidant responses. Anastasiou D, Poulogiannis G, Asara JM, Boxer MB, Jiang JK, Shen M, Bellinger G, Sasaki AT, Locasale JW, Auld DS, Thomas CJ, Vander Heiden MG, Cantley LC. Science. 2011 Dec 2;334(6060):1278-83. doi: 10.1126/science.1211485. Epub 2011 Nov 3. PubMed 22052977.
Backbone
  Vector backbone: pLHCX
  Backbone manufacturer: Clontech
  Backbone size w/o insert (bp): 6800
  Total vector size (bp): 8400
  Vector type: Retroviral
  Selectable markers: Hygromycin
Growth in bacteria
  Bacterial resistance: Ampicillin, 100 μg/mL
  Growth temperature: 37°C
  Growth strain: DH5alpha
  Copy number: Low Copy
Gene/Insert
  Gene/Insert name: Pyruvate Kinase M2 (alt name: PKM2)
  Species: M. musculus (mouse)
  Insert size (bp): 1600
  Promoter: CMV
  Tag / fusion protein: Flag (N terminal on insert)
  Cloning method: Restriction Enzyme; 5′ cloning site HpaI (not destroyed); 3′ cloning site ClaI (not destroyed)
  Sequencing primers: 5′ AGCTCGTTTAGTGAACCGTCAGATC; 3′ ACCTACAGGTGGGGTCTTTCATTCCC
Resource information
  A portion of this plasmid was derived from a plasmid made by: Lewis C. Cantley, Heather R. Christofk, Matthew G. Vander Heiden
Terms and licenses: Academic/Nonprofit Terms; Industry Terms: Not Available to Industry
Depositor comments: Plasmid constructed by Heather Christofk in Lew Cantley's Lab. Ref: Christofk, H. R., Vander Heiden, M. G., Harris, M. H., Ramanathan, A., Gerszten, R. E., Wei, R., Fleming, M. D., et al. (2008). The M2 splice isoform of pyruvate kinase is important for cancer metabolism and tumour growth. Nature, 452(7184), 230–233. doi:10.1038/nature06734
How to cite: pLHCX-Flag-mPKM2 was a gift from Dimitrios Anastasiou (Addgene plasmid # 42512 ; http://n2t.net/addgene:42512 ; RRID:Addgene_42512)
