[The description below was written by a language model from this plasmid's Addgene catalogue record and pLannotate feature annotations shown in this document.]
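Description:
pLHCX-Flag-mPKM2 is a gammaretroviral expression vector built on the Clontech pLHCX backbone (about 8.4 kb in total) for stable delivery of mouse pyruvate kinase M2 into mammalian cells. It is propagated in E. coli through a ColE1/pBR322-type origin with an ampicillin resistance gene. The catalogue lists it as low copy, and the annotation shows a bom site and only a fragment of rop next to the origin.

The proviral region is flanked by Moloney murine leukemia/sarcoma virus-derived long terminal repeats. Downstream of the 5′ LTR lie the packaging signal (Ψ) and a truncated, start-codon-deficient gag segment, which together promote encapsidation of the genomic RNA in packaging cells that supply the viral proteins in trans. Next comes a hygromycin phosphotransferase gene, which in this vector layout is expressed from the LTR-driven transcript and allows hygromycin selection of transduced cells. An internal human CMV immediate-early enhancer/promoter then drives the roughly 1.6 kb mouse Pkm coding sequence, cloned between HpaI and ClaI sites and carrying an N-terminal Flag epitope. The annotation software labels the epitope as a short 3xFLAG fragment, which is consistent with a single Flag tag. The 3′ LTR follows the insert. A short "yokD" hit after the hygromycin gene is probably an annotation artefact.

PKM2 is the glycolytic enzyme isoform whose tetramer/dimer equilibrium influences whether glucose carbon goes to ATP production or biosynthesis. The associated publications examine its role in cancer metabolism and its inhibition by reactive oxygen species. The construct suits stable expression of epitope-tagged PKM2, with detection or immunoprecipitation through the Flag tag.
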