Features (pLannotate 1.2.2; 18 found; start..end, strand, type, name):
      1..380     +  enhancer       CMV enhancer: human cytomegalovirus immediate early enhancer
    381..584     +  promoter       CMV promoter: human cytomegalovirus (CMV) immediate early promoter
    698..722     +  CDS            3xFLAG (fragment): three tandem FLAG® epitope tags
    765..2357    +  CDS            Pkm: KPYM_MOUSE - Also known as Pk3, Pkm2, Pykm. Experimental evidence at protein level: Swiss-Prot protein existence level 1. Glycolytic enzyme that catalyzes the transfer of a phosphoryl group from phosphoenolpyruvate (PEP) to ADP, generating ATP (By similarity). The ratio between the highly active tetrameric form and nearly inactive dimeric form determines whether glucose carbons are channeled to biosynthetic processes or used for glycolytic ATP production (By similarity). The transition between the 2 forms contributes to the control of glycolysis and is important for tumor cell proliferation an
   2406..2999    +  LTR            LTR: long terminal repeat from Moloney murine leukemia virus
   3068..3108    +  CDS            rop (fragment): Rop protein, which maintains plasmids at low copy number; rop
   3210..3350    +  misc_feature   bom: basis of mobility region from pBR322
   3536..4124    -  rep_origin     ori: high-copy-number ColE1/pMB1/pBR322/pUC origin of replication
   4295..5155    -  CDS            AmpR: β-lactamase; bla; confers resistance to ampicillin, carbenicillin, and related antibiotics
   5156..5260    -  promoter       AmpR promoter: bla
   5507..5614    +  LTR            3' LTR (ΔU3) (fragment): self-inactivating 3' long terminal repeat (LTR) from Moloney murine leukemia virus
   5631..5688    +  LTR            LTR (fragment): long terminal repeat from Moloney murine leukemia virus
   5702..5765    +  LTR            LTR (fragment): long terminal repeat from Moloney murine leukemia virus
   5918..6093    +  LTR            5' LTR (truncated): truncated long terminal repeat from Moloney murine sarcoma virus
   6215..6489    +  misc_feature   MESV Ψ (fragment): packaging signal of murine embryonic stem cell virus
   6556..6972    +  CDS            gag (truncated): truncated Moloney murine leukemia virus (MMLV) gag gene lacking the start codon
   7027..8047    +  CDS            HygR (fragment): aminoglycoside phosphotransferase from E. coli; aph(4)-Ia; confers resistance to hygromycin
   8065..8343    +  CDS            yokD (fragment): YOKD_BACSU - Experimental evidence at protein level: Swiss-Prot protein existence level 1. May contribute to antibiotic resistance. From Bacillus subtilis (strain 168).
>Addgene plasmid #42512 | pLHCX-Flag-mPKM2 | addgene full sequence | sequence record 430272 | Addgene NGS Result
GACATTGATTATTGACTAGTTATTAATAGTAATCAATTACGGGGTCATTAGTTCATAGCCCATATATGGA
GTTCCGCGTTACATAACTTACGGTAAATGGCCCGCCTGGCTGACCGCCCAACGACCCCCGCCCATTGACG
TCAATAATGACGTATGTTCCCATAGTAACGCCAATAGGGACTTTCCATTGACGTCAATGGGTGGAGTATT
TACGGTAAACTGCCCACTTGGCAGTACATCAAGTGTATCATATGCCAAGTACGCCCCCTATTGACGTCAA
TGACGGTAAATGGCCCGCCTGGCATTATGCCCAGTACATGACCTTATGGGACTTTCCTACTTGGCAGTAC
ATCTACGTATTAGTCATCGCTATTACCATGGTGATGCGGTTTTGGCAGTACATCAATGGGCGTGGATAGC
GGTTTGACTCACGGGGATTTCCAAGTCTCCACCCCATTGACGTCAATGGGAGTTTGTTTTGGCACCAAAA
TCAACGGGACTTTCCAAAATGTCGTAACAACTCCGCCCCATTGACGCAAATGGGCGGTAGGCGTGTACGG
TGGGAGGTCTATATAAGCAGAGCTCGTTTAGTGAACCGTCAGATCGCCTGGAGACGCCATCCACGCTGTT
TTGACCTCCATAGAAGACACCGGGACCGATCCAGCCTCCGCGGCCCCAAGCTTGTTAACGCCACCATGGA
CTACAAAGACGATGACGATAAAGCAAGGGATCCACTAGTAACGGCCGCCAGTGTGCTGGAATTCATGCCG
AAGCCACACAGTGAAGCAGGGACTGCCTTCATTCAGACCCAGCAGCTCCATGCAGCCATGGCTGACACCT
TCCTGGAACACATGTGCCGCCTGGACATTGACTCTGCCCCCATCACGGCCCGCAACACTGGCATCATTTG
TACCATTGGGCCTGCTTCCCGATCTGTGGAGATGCTGAAGGAGATGATTAAGTCTGGAATGAATGTGGCT
CGGCTGAATTTCTCTCATGGAACCCATGAGTACCATGCAGAGACCATCAAGAATGTCCGTGAAGCCACAG
AAAGCTTTGCATCTGATCCCATTCTCTACCGTCCTGTTGCGGTGGCTCTGGATACAAAGGGACCTGAGAT
CCGGACTGGACTCATCAAGGGCAGCGGCACCGCTGAGGTGGAGCTGAAGAAGGGAGCCACTCTGAAGATC
ACCCTGGACAACGCTTACATGGAGAAGTGTGACGAGAACATCCTGTGGCTGGACTACAAGAACATCTGCA
AGGTGGTGGAGGTGGGCAGCAAGATCTACGTGGACGATGGGCTCATCTCACTGCAGGTGAAGGAGAAAGG
CGCTGACTTCCTGGTGACGGAGGTGGAGAATGGTGGCTCCTTGGGCAGCAAGAAGGGCGTGAACCTGCCG
GGCGCTGCTGTGGATCTCCCCGCTGTGTCGGAAAAGGACATCCAGGACCTGAAGTTTGGGGTGGAGCAGG
ATGTGGACATGGTGTTTGCATCTTTCATCCGCAAGGCAGCCGACGTGCATGAAGTCAGGAAGGTGCTGGG
AGAGAAGGGCAAGAACATCAAGATCATCAGCAAAATCGAGAACCATGAAGGCGTCCGCAGGTTTGATGAG
ATCTTGGAGGCCAGTGATGGGATCATGGTGGCTCGTGGTGACCTGGGCATTGAGATTCCTGCAGAGAAGG
TCTTCCTGGCTCAGAAGATGATGATCGGGCGATGCAACCGAGCTGGGAAGCCTGTCATCTGTGCCACACA
GATGCTGGAGAGCATGATCAAGAAGCCACGCCCCACCCGTGCTGAAGGCAGTGATGTGGCCAATGCAGTC
CTGGATGGAGCAGACTGCATCATGCTGTCTGGAGAAACAGCCAAGGGGGACTACCCTCTGGAGGCTGTTC
GCATGCAGCACCTGATTGCCCGAGAGGCAGAGGCTGCCATCTACCACTTGCAGCTATTCGAGGAACTCCG
CCGCCTGGCGCCCATTACCAGCGACCCCACAGAAGCTGCCGCCGTGGGTGCCGTGGAGGCCTCCTTCAAG
TGCTGCAGTGGGGCCATTATCGTGCTCACCAAGTCTGGCAGGAGTGCTCACCAAGTGGCCAGGTACCGCC
CTCGGGCTCCTATCATTGCCGTGACTCGAAATCCCCAGACTGCTCGCCAGGCCCATCTGTACCGTGGCAT
CTTCCCTGTGCTGTGTAAGGATGCCGTGCTGAATGCCTGGGCTGAGGATGTCGACCTTCGTGTAAACTTG
GCCATGGATGTTGGCAAGGCCCGAGGCTTCTTCAAGAAGGGAGATGTGGTCATTGTGCTGACCGGGTGGC
GCCCTGGCTCTGGATTCACCAACACCATGCGTGTAGTGCCTGTACCTTGAATCGATAAAATAAAAGATTT
TATTTAGTCTCCAGAAAAAGGGGGGAATGAAAGACCCCACCTGTAGGTTTGGCAAGCTAGCTTAAGTAAC
GCCATTTTGCAAGGCATGGAAAAATACATAACTGAGAATAGAGAAGTTCAGATCAAGGTCAGGAACAGAT
GGAACAGCTGAATATGGGCCAAACAGGATATCTGTGGTAAGCAGTTCCTGCCCCGGCTCAGGGCCAAGAA
CAGATGGAACAGCTGAATATGGGCCAAACAGGATATCTGTGGTAAGCAGTTCCTGCCCCGGCTCAGGGCC
AAGAACAGATGGTCCCCAGATGCGGTCCAGCCCTCAGCAGTTTCTAGAGAACCATCAGATGTTTCCAGGG
TGCCCCAAGGACCTGAAATGACCCTGTGCCTTATTTGAACTAACCAATCAGTTCGCTTCTCGCTTCTGTT
CGCGCGCTTCTGCTCCCCGAGCTCAATAAAAGAGCCCACAACCCCTCACTCGGGGCGCCAGTCCTCCGAT
TGACTGAGTCGCCCGGGTACCCGTGTATCCAATAAACCCTCTTGCAGTTGCATCCGACTTGTGGTCTCGC
TGTTCCTTGGGAGGGTCTCCTCTGAGTGATTGACTACCCGTCAGCGGGGGTCTTTCATTTGGGGGCTCGT
CCGGGATCGGGAGACCCCTGCCCAGGGACCACCGACCCACCACCGGGAGGTAAGCTGGCTGCCTCGCGCG
TTTCGGTGATGACGGTGAAAACCTCTGACACATGCAGCTCCCGGAGACGGTCACAGCTTGTCTGTAAGCG
GATGCCGGGAGCAGACAAGCCCGTCAGGGCGCGTCAGCGGGTGTTGGCGGGTGTCGGGGCGCAGCCATGA
CCCAGTCACGTAGCGATAGCGGAGTGTATACTGGCTTAACTATGCGGCATCAGAGCAGATTGTACTGAGA
GTGCACCATATGCGGTGTGAAATACCGCACAGATGCGTAAGGAGAAAATACCGCATCAGGCGCTCTTCCG
CTTCCTCGCTCACTGACTCGCTGCGCTCGGTCGTTCGGCTGCGGCGAGCGGTATCAGCTCACTCAAAGGC
GGTAATACGGTTATCCACAGAATCAGGGGATAACGCAGGAAAGAACATGTGAGCAAAAGGCCAGCAAAAG
GCCAGGAACCGTAAAAAGGCCGCGTTGCTGGCGTTTTTCCATAGGCTCCGCCCCCCTGACGAGCATCACA
AAAATCGACGCTCAAGTCAGAGGTGGCGAAACCCGACAGGACTATAAAGATACCAGGCGTTTCCCCCTGG
AAGCTCCCTCGTGCGCTCTCCTGTTCCGACCCTGCCGCTTACCGGATACCTGTCCGCCTTTCTCCCTTCG
GGAAGCGTGGCGCTTTCTCATAGCTCACGCTGTAGGTATCTCAGTTCGGTGTAGGTCGTTCGCTCCAAGC
TGGGCTGTGTGCACGAACCCCCCGTTCAGCCCGACCGCTGCGCCTTATCCGGTAACTATCGTCTTGAGTC
CAACCCGGTAAGACACGACTTATCGCCACTGGCAGCAGCCACTGGTAACAGGATTAGCAGAGCGAGGTAT
GTAGGCGGTGCTACAGAGTTCTTGAAGTGGTGGCCTAACTACGGCTACACTAGAAGGACAGTATTTGGTA
TCTGCGCTCTGCTGAAGCCAGTTACCTTCGGAAAAAGAGTTGGTAGCTCTTGATCCGGCAAACAAACCAC
CGCTGGTAGCGGTGGTTTTTTTGTTTGCAAGCAGCAGATTACGCGCAGAAAAAAAGGATCTCAAGAAGAT
CCTTTGATCTTTTCTACGGGGTCTGACGCTCAGTGGAACGAAAACTCACGTTAAGGGATTTTGGTCATGA
GATTATCAAAAAGGATCTTCACCTAGATCCTTTTAAATTAAAAATGAAGTTTTAAATCAATCTAAAGTAT
ATATGAGTAAACTTGGTCTGACAGTTACCAATGCTTAATCAGTGAGGCACCTATCTCAGCGATCTGTCTA
TTTCGTTCATCCATAGTTGCCTGACTCCCCGTCGTGTAGATAACTACGATACGGGAGGGCTTACCATCTG
GCCCCAGTGCTGCAATGATACCGCGAGACCCACGCTCACCGGCTCCAGATTTATCAGCAATAAACCAGCC
AGCCGGAAGGGCCGAGCGCAGAAGTGGTCCTGCAACTTTATCCGCCTCCATCCAGTCTATTAATTGTTGC
CGGGAAGCTAGAGTAAGTAGTTCGCCAGTTAATAGTTTGCGCAACGTTGTTGCCATTGCTGCAGGCATCG
TGGTGTCACGCTCGTCGTTTGGTATGGCTTCATTCAGCTCCGGTTCCCAACGATCAAGGCGAGTTACATG
ATCCCCCATGTTGTGCAAAAAAGCGGTTAGCTCCTTCGGTCCTCCGATCGTTGTCAGAAGTAAGTTGGCC
GCAGTGTTATCACTCATGGTTATGGCAGCACTGCATAATTCTCTTACTGTCATGCCATCCGTAAGATGCT
TTTCTGTGACTGGTGAGTACTCAACCAAGTCATTCTGAGAATAGTGTATGCGGCGACCGAGTTGCTCTTG
CCCGGCGTCAACACGGGATAATACCGCGCCACATAGCAGAACTTTAAAAGTGCTCATCATTGGAAAACGT
TCTTCGGGGCGAAAACTCTCAAGGATCTTACCGCTGTTGAGATCCAGTTCGATGTAACCCACTCGTGCAC
CCAACTGATCTTCAGCATCTTTTACTTTCACCAGCGTTTCTGGGTGAGCAAAAACAGGAAGGCAAAATGC
CGCAAAAAAGGGAATAAGGGCGACACGGAAATGTTGAATACTCATACTCTTCCTTTTTCAATATTATTGA
AGCATTTATCAGGGTTATTGTCTCATGAGCGGATACATATTTGAATGTATTTAGAAAAATAAACAAATAG
GGGTTCCGCGCACATTTCCCCGAAAAGTGCCACCTGACGTCTAAGAAACCATTATTATCATGACATTAAC
CTATAAAAATAGGCGTATCACGAGGCCCTTTCGTCTTCAAGAATTCATACCAGATCACCGAAAACTGTCC
TCCAAATGTGTCCCCCTCACACTCCCAAATTCGCGGGCTTCTGCCTCTTAGACCACTCTACCCTATTCCC
CACACTCACCGGAGCCAAAGCCGCGGCCCTTCCGTTTCTTTGCTTTTGAAAGACCCCACCCGTAGGTGGC
AAGCTAGCTTAAGTAACGCCACTTTGCAAGGCATGGAAAAATACATAACTGAGAATAGAAAAGTTCAGAT
CAAGGTCAGGAACAAAGAAACAGCTGAATACCAAACAGGATATCTGTGGTAAGCGGTTCCTGCCCCGGCT
CAGGGCCAAGAACAGATGAGACAGCTGAGTGATGGGCCAAACAGGATATCTGTGGTAAGCAGTTCCTGCC
CCGGCTCGGGGCCAAGAACAGATGGTCCCCAGATGCGGTCCAGCCCTCAGCAGTTTCTAGTGAATCATCA
GATGTTTCCAGGGTGCCCCAAGGACCTGAAAATGACCCTGTACCTTATTTGAACTAACCAATCAGTTCGC
TTCTCGCTTCTGTTCGCGCGCTTCCGCTCTCCGAGCTCAATAAAAGAGCCCACAACCCCTCACTCGGCGC
GCCAGTCTTCCGATAGACTGCGTCGCCCGGGTACCCGTATTCCCAATAAAGCCTCTTGCTGTTTGCATCC
GAATCGTGGTCTCGCTGTTCCTTGGGAGGGTCTCCTCTGAGTGATTGACTACCCACGACGGGGGTCTTTC
ATTTGGGGGCTCGTCCGGGATTTGGAGACCCCTGCCCAGGGACCACCGACCCACCACCGGGAGGTAAGCT
GGCCAGCAACTTATCTGTGTCTGTCCGATTGTCTAGTGTCTATGTTTGATGTTATGCGCCTGCGTCTGTA
CTAGTTAGCTAACTAGCTCTGTATCTGGCGGACCCGTGGTGGAACTGACGAGTTCTGAACACCCGGCCGC
AACCCTGGGAGACGTCCCAGGGACTTTGGGGGCCGTTTTTGTGGCCCGACCTGAGGAAGGGAGTCGATGT
GGAATCCGACCCCGTCAGGATATGTGGTTCTGGTAGGAGACGAGAACCTAAAACAGTTCCCGCCTCCGTC
TGAATTTTTGCTTTCGGTTTGGAACCGAAGCCGCGCGTCTTGTCTGCTGCAGCGCTGCAGCATCGTTCTG
TGTTGTCTCTGTCTGACTGTGTTTCTGTATTTGTCTGAAAATTAGGGCCAGACTGTTACCACTCCCTTAA
GTTTGACCTTAGGTCACTGGAAAGATGTCGAGCGGATCGCTCACAACCAGTCGGTAGATGTCAAGAAGAG
ACGTTGGGTTACCTTCTGCTCTGCAGAATGGCCAACCTTTAACGTCGGATGGCCGCGAGACGGCACCTTT
AACCGAGACCTCATCACCCAGGTTAAGATCAAGGTCTTTTCACCTGGCCCGCATGGACACCCAGACCAGG
TCCCCTACATCGTGACCTGGGAAGCCTTGGCTTTTGACCCCCCTCCCTGGGTCAAGCCCTTTGTACACCC
TAAGCCTCCGCCTCCTCTTCCTCCATCCGCCCCGTCTCTCCCCCTTGAACCTCCTCGTTCGACCCCGCCT
CGATCCTCCCTTTATCCAGCCCTCACTCCTTCTCTAGGCGCCGGAATTCCGATCTGATAGCTTGCCACAA
CCCGTACCAAAGATGGATAGATCCGGAAAGCCTGAACTCACCGCGACGTCTGTCGAGAAGTTTCTGATCG
AAAAGTTCGACAGCGTCTCCGACCTGATGCAGCTCTCGGAGGGCGAAGAATCTCGTGCTTTCAGCTTCGA
TGTAGGAGGGCGTGGATATGTCCTGCGGGTAAATAGCTGCGCCGATGGTTTCTACAAAGATCGTTATGTT
TATCGGCACTTTGCATCGGCCGCGCTCCCGATTCCGGAAGTGCTTGACATTGGGGAATTCAGCGAGAGCC
TGACCTATTGCATCTCCCGCCGTGCACAGGGTGTCACGTTGCAAGACCTGCCTGAAACCGAACTGCCCGC
TGTTCTGCAGCCGGTCGCGGAGGCCATGGATGCGATCGCTGCGGCCGATCTTAGCCAGACGAGCGGGTTC
GGCCCATTCGGACCGCAAGGAATCGGTCAATACACTACATGGCGTGATTTCATATGCGCGATTGCTGATC
CCCATGTGTATCACTGGCAAACTGTGATGGACGACACCGTCAGTGCGTCCGTCGCGCAGGCTCTCGATGA
GCTGATGCTTTGGGCCGAGGACTGCCCCGAAGTCCGGCACCTCGTGCACGCGGATTTCGGCTCCAACAAT
GTCCTGACGGACAATGGCCGCATAACAGCGGTCATTGACTGGAGCGAGGCGATGTTCGGGGATTCCCAAT
ACGAGGTCGCCAACATCTTCTTCTGGAGGCCGTGGTTGGCTTGTATGGAGCAGCAGACGCGCTACTTCGA
GCGGAGGCATCCGGAGCTTGCAGGATCGCCGCGGCTCCGGGCGTATATGCTCCGCATTGGTCTTGACCAA
CTCTATCAGAGCTTGGTTGACGGCAATTTCGATGATGCAGCTTGGGCGCAGGGTCGATGCGACGCAATCG
TCCGATCCGGAGCCGGGACTGTCGGGCGTACACAAATCGCCCGCAGAAGCGCGGCCGTCTGGACCGATGG
CTGTGTAGAAGTACTCGCCGATAGTGGAAACCGACGCCCCAGCACTCGTCCGAGGGCAAAGGAATAGAGT
AGATGCCGACCGAACAAGAGCTGATTTCGAGAACGCCTCAGCCAGCAACTCGCGCGAGCCTAGCAAGGCA
AATGCGAGAGAACGGCCTTACGCTTGGTGGCACAGTTCTCGTCCACAGTTCGCTAAGCTCGCTCGGCTGG
GTCGCGGGAGGGCCGGTCGCAGTGATTCAGGCCCTTCTGGATTGTGTTGGTCCCCAGGGCACGATTGTCA
TGCCCACGCACTCGGGTGATCTGACTGATCCCGCAGATTGGAGATCGCCGCCCGTGCCTGCCGATTGGGT
GCAGATCTCTAGAGCTCGCTGATCCGGCCATTAGCCATATTATTCATTGGTTATATAGCATAAATCAATA
TTGGCTATTGGCCATTGCATACGTTGTATCCATATCATAATATGTACATTTATATTGGCTCATGTCCAAC
ATTACCGCCATGTT
