>Addgene plasmid #42512 | pLHCX-Flag-mPKM2 | addgene partial sequence | sequence record 60111 | LNCX 5'-AGCTCGTTTAGTGAACCGTCAGATC-3'
GCTGTTTTGACCTCCATAGAAGACACCGGGACCGATCCAGCCTCCGCGGCCCCAAGCTTGTTAACGCCAC
CATGGACTACAAAGACGATGACGATAAAGCAAGGGATCCACTAGTAACGGCCGCCAGTGTGCTGGAATTC
ATGCCGAAGCCACACAGTGAAGCAGGGACTGCCTTCATTCAGACCCAGCAGCTCCATGCAGCCATGGCTG
ACACCTTCCTGGAACACATGTGCCGCCTGGACATTGACTCTGCCCCCATCACGGCCCGCAACACTGGCAT
CATTTGTACCATTGGGCCTGCTTCCCGATCTGTGGAGATGCTGAAGGAGATGATTAAGTCTGGAATGAAT
GTGGCTCGGCTGAATTTCTCTCATGGAACCCATGAGTACCATGCAGAGACCATCAAGAATGTCCGTGAAG
CCACAGAAAGCTTTGCATCTGATCCCATTCTCTACCGTCCTGTTGCGGTGGCTCTGGATACAAAGGGACC
TGAGATCCGGACTGGACTCATCAAGGGCAGCGGCACCGCTGAGGTGGAGCTGAAGAAGGGAGCCACTCTG
AAGATCACCCTGGACAACGCTTACATGGAGAAGTGTGACGAGAACATCCTGTGGCTGGACTACAAGAACA
TCTGCAAGGTGGTGGAGGTGGGCAGCAAGATCTACGTGGACGATGGGCTCATCTCACTGCAGGTGAAGGA
GAAAGGCGCTGACTTCCTGGTGACGGAGGTGGAGAATGGTGGCTCCTTGGGCAGCAAGAAGGGCGTGAAC
CTGCCGGGCGCTGCTGTGGATCTCCCCGCTGTGTCGGAAAAGGACATCCAGGACCTGAAGTTTGGGGTGG
AGCAGGATGTGGACATGGTGTTTGCATCTTTCATCCGCAAGGCAGCC
