>Addgene plasmid #42512 | pLHCX-Flag-mPKM2 | addgene partial sequence | sequence record 60539 | pLHCX-R1 5'-ACCTACAGGTGGGGTCTTTCATTCCC-3'
ATAAATCTTTTATTTTATCGATTCAAGGTACAGGCACTACACGCATGGTGTTGGTGAATCCAGAGCCAGG
GCGCCACCCGGTCAGCACAATGACCACATCTCCCTTCTTGAAGAAGCCTCGGGCCTTGCCAACATCCATG
GCCAAGTTTACACGAAGGTCGACATCCTCAGCCCAGGCATTCAGCACGGCATCCTTACACAGCACAGGGA
AGATGCCACGGTACAGATGGGCCTGGCGAGCAGTCTGGGGATTTCGAGTCACGGCAATGATAGGAGCCCG
AGGGCGGTACCTGGCCACTTGGTGAGCACTCCTGCCAGACTTGGTGAGCACGATAATGGCCCCACTGCAG
CACTTGAAGGAGGCCTCCACGGCACCCACGGCGGCAGCTTCTGTGGGGTCGCTGGTAATGGGCGCCAGGC
GGCGGAGTTCCTCGAATAGCTGCAAGTGGTAGATGGCAGCCTCTGCCTCTCGGGCAATCAGGTGCTGCAT
GCGAACAGCCTCCAGAGGGTAGTCCCCCTTGGCTGTTTCTCCAGACAGCATGATGCAGTCTGCTCCATCC
AGGACTGCATTGGCCACATCACTGCCTTCAGCACGGGTGGGGCGTGGCTTCTTGATCATGCTCTCCAGCA
TCTGTGTGGCACAGATGACAGGCTTCCCAGCTCGGTTGCATCGCCCGATCATCATCTTCTGAGCCAGGAA
GACCTTCTCTGCAGGAATCTCAATGCCCAGGTCACCACGAGCCACCATGATCCCATCACTGGCCTCCAAG
ATCTCATCAAACCTGCGGACGCCTTCATGGTTCTCGATTTTGCTGATGATCTTGATGTTCTTGCCCTTCT
CTCCCAGCACCTTCCTGACTTCATGCACGTCGGCTGCCTTGCGGATGAAAGATGCAAACACCATGTCCAC
ATCCTGCTCCACCCCAAACTTCAGGTCCTGGATGTCCTTTTCCGACACAGCGGGGAGATCCACAGCA
